LOCUS       Exported 6390 bp ds-DNA circular SYN 13-MAY-2021
DEFINITION  Level0 Golden Gate part: CDS, SpCas9-KA.
ACCESSION   .
VERSION     .
KEYWORDS    pEPOR0SP0014
SOURCE      synthetic DNA construct
  ORGANISM  synthetic DNA construct
REFERENCE   1 (bases 1 to 6390)
  AUTHORS   Raitskin O, Schudoma C, West A, Patron NJ
  TITLE     Comparison of efficiency and specificity of CRISPR-associated (Cas)
            nucleases in plants: An expanded toolkit for precision genome
            engineering.
  JOURNAL   PLoS One. 2019 Feb 27;14(2):e0211598. doi:
            10.1371/journal.pone.0211598. eCollection 2019.
  PUBMED    30811422
REFERENCE   2 (bases 1 to 6390)
  AUTHORS   .
  TITLE     Direct Submission
  JOURNAL   Exported May 13, 2021 from SnapGene Server 1.1.58
            http://www.snapgene.com
FEATURES             Location/Qualifiers
     source          1..6390
                     /organism="synthetic DNA construct"
                     /mol_type="other DNA"
     primer_bind     complement(40..58)
                     /label=pBRforEco
                     /note="pBR322 vectors, upsteam of EcoRI site, forward
                     primer"
     promoter        126..230
                     /gene="bla"
                     /label=AmpR promoter
     CDS             452..1243
                     /codon_start=1
                     /gene="aadA"
                     /product="aminoglycoside adenylyltransferase (Murphy,
                     1985)"
                     /label=SmR
                     /note="confers resistance to spectinomycin and
                     streptomycin"
                     /translation="MREAVIAEVSTQLSEVVGVIERHLEPTLLAVHLYGSAVDGGLKPH
                     SDIDLLVTVTVRLDETTRRALINDLLETSASPGESEILRAVEVTIVVHDDIIPWRYPAK
                     RELQFGEWQRNDILAGIFEPATIDIDLAILLTKAREHSVALVGPAAEELFDPVPEQDLF
                     EALNETLTLWNSPPDWAGDERNVVLTLSRIWYSAVTGKIAPKDVAADWAMERLPAQYQP
                     VILEARQAYLGQEEDRLASRADQLEEFVHYVKGEITKVVGK"
     rep_origin      1414..2002
                     /direction=RIGHT
                     /label=ori
                     /note="high-copy-number ColE1/pMB1/pBR322/pUC origin of
                     replication"
     primer_bind     1903..1922
                     /label=pBR322ori-F
                     /note="pBR322 origin, forward primer"
     primer_bind     2156..2173
                     /label=L4440
                     /note="L4440 vector, forward primer"
     CDS             2251..6354
                     /codon_start=1
                     /product="Cas9 (Csn1) endonuclease from the Streptococcus
                     pyogenes Type II CRISPR/Cas system"
                     /label=Cas9
                     /note="generates RNA-guided double strand breaks in DNA"
                     /translation="MDKKYSIGLDIGTNSVGWAVITDEYKVPSKKFKVLGNTDRHSIKK
                     NLIGALLFDSGETAEATRLKRTARRRYTRRKNRICYLQEIFSNEMAKVDDSFFHRLEES
                     FLVEEDKKHERHPIFGNIVDEVAYHEKYPTIYHLRKKLVDSTDKADLRLIYLALAHMIK
                     FRGHFLIEGDLNPDNSDVDKLFIQLVQTYNQLFEENPINASGVDAKAILSARLSKSRRL
                     ENLIAQLPGEKKNGLFGNLIALSLGLTPNFKSNFDLAEDAKLQLSKDTYDDDLDNLLAQ
                     IGDQYADLFLAAKNLSDAILLSDILRVNTEITKAPLSASMIKRYDEHHQDLTLLKALVR
                     QQLPEKYKEIFFDQSKNGYAGYIDGGASQEEFYKFIKPILEKMDGTEELLVKLNREDLL
                     RKQRTFDNGSIPHQIHLGELHAILRRQEDFYPFLKDNREKIEKILTFRIPYYVGPLARG
                     NSRFAWMTRKSEETITPWNFEEVVDKGASAQSFIERMTNFDKNLPNEKVLPKHSLLYEY
                     FTVYNELTKVKYVTEGMRKPAFLSGEQKKAIVDLLFKTNRKVTVKQLKEDYFKKIECFD
                     SVEISGVEDRFNASLGTYHDLLKIIKDKDFLDNEENEDILEDIVLTLTLFEDREMIEER
                     LKTYAHLFDDKVMKQLKRRRYTGWGRLSRKLINGIRDKQSGKTILDFLKSDGFANRNFM
                     QLIHDDSLTFKEDIQKAQVSGQGDSLHEHIANLAGSPAIKKGILQTVKVVDELVKVMGR
                     HKPENIVIEMARENQTTQKGQKNSRERMKRIEEGIKELGSQILKEHPVENTQLQNEKLY
                     LYYLQNGRDMYVDQELDINRLSDYDVDHIVPQSFLKDDSIDNAVLTRSDKNRGKSDNVP
                     SEEVVKKMKNYWRQLLNAKLITQRKFDNLTKAERGGLSELDKAGFIKRQLVETRQITKH
                     VAQILDSRMNTKYDENDKLIREVKVITLKSKLVSDFRKDFQFYKVREINNYHHAHDAYL
                     NAVVGTALIKKYPKLESEFVYGDYKVYDVRKMIAKSEQEIGKATAKYFFYSNIMNFFKT
                     EITLANGEIRKRPLIETNGETGEIVWDKGRDFATVRKVLSMPQVNIVKKTEVQTGGFSK
                     ESILPKRNSDKLIARKKDWDPKKYGGFDSPTVAYSVLVVAKVEKGKSKKLKSVKELLGI
                     TIMERSSFEKNPIDFLEAKGYKEVKKDLIIKLPKYSLFELENGRKRMLASAGELQKGNE
                     LALPSKYVNFLYLASHYEKLKGSPEDNEQKQLFVEQHKHYLDEIIEQISEFSKRVILAD
                     ANLDKVLSAYNKHRDKPIREQAENIIHLFTLTNLGAPAAFKYFDTTIDRKRYTSTKEVL
                     DATLIHQSITGLYETRIDLSQLGGD"
     CDS             6367..6387
                     /codon_start=1
                     /product="nuclear localization signal of SV40 (simian virus
                     40) large T antigen"
                     /label=SV40 NLS
                     /translation="PKKKRKV"
ORIGIN
        1 gctttgagac cacgaagtgg ctcttcagtg gacgaaaggg cctcgtgata cgcctatttt
       61 tataggttaa tgtcatgata ataatggttt cttagacgtc aggtggcact tttcggggaa
      121 atgtgcgcgg aacccctatt tgtttatttt tctaaataca ttcaaatatg tatccgctca
      181 tgagacaata accctgataa atgcttcaat aatattgaaa aaggaagagt atgcgctcac
      241 gcaactggtc cagaaccttg accgaacgca gcggtggtaa cggcgcagtg gcggttttca
      301 tggcttgtta tgactgtttt tttttggggt acagtctatg cctcgggcat ccaagcagca
      361 agcgcgttac gccgtgggtc gatgtttgat gttatggagc agcaacgatg ttacgcagca
      421 gggcagtcgc cctaaaacaa agttaaacat catgagggaa gcggtgatcg ccgaagtatc
      481 gactcaacta tcagaggtag ttggcgtcat cgagcgccat ctcgaaccga cgttgctggc
      541 cgtacatttg tacggctccg cagtggatgg cggcctgaag ccacacagcg atattgattt
      601 gctggttacg gtgaccgtaa ggcttgatga aacaacgcgg cgagctttga tcaacgacct
      661 tttggaaact tcggcttccc ctggagagag cgagattctc cgcgctgtag aagtcaccat
      721 tgttgtgcac gacgacatca ttccgtggcg ttatccagct aagcgcgaac tgcaatttgg
      781 agaatggcag cgcaatgaca ttcttgcagg tatcttcgag ccagccacga tcgacattga
      841 tctggctatc ttgctgacaa aagcaagaga acatagcgtt gccttggtag gtccagcggc
      901 ggaggaactc tttgatccgg ttcctgaaca ggatctattt gaggcgctaa atgaaacctt
      961 aacgctatgg aactcgccgc ccgactgggc tggcgatgag cgaaatgtag tgcttacgtt
     1021 gtcccgcatt tggtacagcg cagtaaccgg caaaatcgcg ccgaaggatg tcgctgccga
     1081 ctgggcaatg gagcgcctgc cggcccagta tcagcccgtc atacttgaag ctagacaggc
     1141 ttatcttgga caagaagaag atcgcttggc ctcgcgcgca gatcagttgg aagaatttgt
     1201 ccattacgta aaaggcgaga tcaccaaggt agtcggcaaa taactgtcag accaagttta
     1261 ctcatatata ctttagattg atttaaaact tcatttttaa tttaaaagga tctaggtgaa
     1321 gatccttttt gataatctca tgaccaaaat cccttaacgt gagttttcgt tccactgagc
     1381 gtcagacccc gtagaaaaga tcaaaggatc ttcttgagat cctttttttc tgcgcgtaat
     1441 ctgctgcttg caaacaaaaa aaccaccgct accagcggtg gtttgtttgc cggatcaaga
     1501 gctaccaact ctttttccga aggtaactgg cttcagcaga gcgcagatac caaatactgt
     1561 tcttctagtg tagccgtagt taggccacca cttcaagaac tctgtagcac cgcctacata
     1621 cctcgctctg ctaatcctgt taccagtggc tgctgccagt ggcgataagt cgtgtcttac
     1681 cgggttggac tcaagacgat agttaccgga taaggcgcag cggtcgggct gaacgggggg
     1741 ttcgtgcaca cagcccagct tggagcgaac gacctacacc gaactgagat acctacagcg
     1801 tgagctatga gaaagcgcca cgcttcccga agggagaaag gcggacaggt atccggtaag
     1861 cggcagggtc ggaacaggag agcgcacgag ggagcttcca gggggaaacg cctggtatct
     1921 ttatagtcct gtcgggtttc gccacctctg acttgagcgt cgatttttgt gatgctcgtc
     1981 aggggggcgg agcctatgga aaaacgccag caacgcggcc tttttacggt tcctggcctt
     2041 ttgctggcct tttgctcaca tgttctttcc tgcgttatcc cctgattctg tggataaccg
     2101 tattaccgcc tttgagtgag ctgataccgc tcgccgcagc cgaacgaccg agcgcagcga
     2161 gtcagtgagc gaggaagcgg aagagcgccc aatacgcaaa ccgcctctcc ccgcgcgttg
     2221 gccgattcat taatcactct gtggtctcaa atggacaaga agtactccat tgggctcgat
     2281 atcggcacaa acagcgtcgg ctgggccgtc attacggacg agtacaaggt gccgagcaaa
     2341 aaattcaaag ttctgggcaa taccgatcgc cacagcataa agaagaacct cattggcgcc
     2401 ctcctgttcg actccgggga gacggccgaa gccacgcggc tcaaaagaac agcacggcgc
     2461 agatataccc gcagaaagaa tcggatctgc tacctgcagg agatctttag taatgagatg
     2521 gctaaggtgg atgactcttt cttccatagg ctggaggagt cctttttggt ggaggaggat
     2581 aaaaagcacg agcgccaccc aatctttggc aatatcgtgg acgaggtggc gtaccatgaa
     2641 aagtacccaa ccatatatca tctgaggaag aagcttgtag acagtactga taaggctgac
     2701 ttgcggttga tctatctcgc gctggcgcat atgatcaaat ttcggggaca cttcctcatc
     2761 gagggggacc tgaacccaga caacagcgat gtcgacaaac tctttatcca actggttcag
     2821 acttacaatc agcttttcga agagaacccg atcaacgcat ccggagttga cgccaaagca
     2881 atcctgagcg ctaggctgtc caaatcccgg cggctcgaaa acctcatcgc acagctccct
     2941 ggggagaaga agaacggcct gtttggtaat cttatcgccc tgtcactcgg gctgaccccc
     3001 aactttaaat ctaacttcga cctggccgaa gatgccaagc ttcaactgag caaagacacc
     3061 tacgatgatg atctcgacaa tctgctggcc cagatcggcg accagtacgc agaccttttt
     3121 ttggcggcaa agaacctgtc agacgccatt ctgctgagtg atattctgcg agtgaacacg
     3181 gagatcacca aagctccgct gagcgctagt atgatcaagc gctatgatga gcaccaccaa
     3241 gacttgactt tgctgaaggc ccttgtcaga cagcaactgc ctgagaagta caaggaaatt
     3301 ttcttcgatc agtctaaaaa tggctacgcc ggatacattg acggcggagc aagccaggag
     3361 gaattttaca aatttattaa gcccatcttg gaaaaaatgg acggcaccga ggagctgctg
     3421 gtaaagctta acagagaaga tctgttgcgc aaacagcgca ctttcgacaa tggaagcatc
     3481 ccccaccaga ttcacctggg cgaactgcac gctatcctca ggcggcaaga ggatttctac
     3541 ccctttttga aagataacag ggaaaagatt gagaaaatcc tcacatttcg gataccctac
     3601 tatgtaggcc ccctcgcccg gggaaattcc agattcgcgt ggatgactcg caaatcagaa
     3661 gagactatca ctccctggaa cttcgaggaa gtcgtggata agggggcctc tgcccagtcc
     3721 ttcatcgaaa ggatgactaa ctttgataaa aatctgccta acgaaaaggt gcttcctaaa
     3781 cactctctgc tgtacgagta cttcacagtt tataacgagc tcaccaaggt caaatacgtc
     3841 acagaaggga tgagaaagcc agcattcctg tctggagagc agaagaaagc tatcgtggac
     3901 ctcctcttca agacgaaccg gaaagttacc gtgaaacagc tcaaagaaga ttatttcaaa
     3961 aagattgaat gtttcgactc tgttgaaatc agcggagtgg aggatcgctt caacgcatcc
     4021 ctgggaacgt atcacgatct cctgaaaatc attaaagaca aggacttcct ggacaatgag
     4081 gagaacgagg acattcttga ggacattgtc ctcaccctta cgttgtttga agatagggag
     4141 atgattgaag aacgcttgaa aacttacgct catctcttcg acgacaaagt catgaaacag
     4201 ctcaagaggc gccgatatac aggatggggg cggctgtcaa gaaaactgat caatgggatc
     4261 cgagacaagc agagtggaaa gacaatcctg gattttctta agtccgatgg atttgccaac
     4321 cggaacttca tgcagttgat ccatgatgac tctctcacct ttaaggagga catccagaaa
     4381 gcacaagttt ctggccaggg ggacagtctc cacgagcaca tcgctaatct tgcaggtagc
     4441 ccagctatca aaaagggaat actgcagacc gttaaggtcg tggatgaact cgtcaaagta
     4501 atgggaaggc ataagcccga gaatatcgtt atcgagatgg cccgagagaa ccaaactacc
     4561 cagaagggac agaagaacag tagggaaagg atgaagagga ttgaagaggg tataaaagaa
     4621 ctggggtccc aaatccttaa ggaacaccca gttgaaaaca cccagcttca gaatgagaag
     4681 ctctacctgt actacctgca gaacggcagg gacatgtacg tggatcagga actggacatc
     4741 aatcggctct ccgactacga cgtggatcat atcgtgcccc agtcttttct caaagatgat
     4801 tctattgata atgcagtgtt gacaagatcc gataaaaata gagggaagag tgataacgtc
     4861 ccctcagaag aagttgtcaa gaaaatgaaa aattattggc ggcagctgct gaacgccaaa
     4921 ctgatcacac aacggaagtt cgataatctg actaaggctg aacgaggtgg cctgtctgag
     4981 ttggataaag ccggcttcat caaaaggcag cttgttgaga cacgccagat caccaagcac
     5041 gtggcccaaa ttctcgattc acgcatgaac accaagtacg atgaaaatga caaactgatt
     5101 cgagaggtga aagttattac tctgaagtct aagctggttt cagatttcag aaaggacttt
     5161 cagttttata aggtgagaga gatcaacaat taccaccatg cgcatgatgc ctacctgaat
     5221 gcagtggtag gcactgcact tatcaaaaaa tatcccaagc ttgaatctga atttgtttac
     5281 ggagactata aagtgtacga tgttaggaaa atgatcgcaa agtctgagca ggaaataggc
     5341 aaggccaccg ctaagtactt cttttacagc aatattatga attttttcaa gaccgagatt
     5401 acactggcca atggagagat tcggaagcga ccacttatcg aaacaaacgg agaaacagga
     5461 gaaatcgtgt gggacaaggg tagggatttc gcgacagtcc ggaaggtcct gtccatgccg
     5521 caggtgaaca tcgttaaaaa gaccgaagta cagaccggag gcttctccaa ggaaagtatc
     5581 ctcccgaaaa ggaacagcga caagctgatc gcacgcaaaa aagattggga ccccaagaaa
     5641 tacggcggat tcgattctcc tacagtcgct tacagtgtac tggttgtggc caaagtggag
     5701 aaagggaagt ctaaaaaact caaaagcgtc aaggaactgc tgggcatcac aatcatggag
     5761 cgatcaagct tcgaaaaaaa ccccatcgac tttctcgagg cgaaaggata taaagaggtc
     5821 aaaaaagacc tcatcattaa gcttcccaag tactctctct ttgagcttga aaacggccgg
     5881 aaacgaatgc tcgctagtgc gggcgagctg cagaaaggta acgagctggc actgccctct
     5941 aaatacgtta atttcttgta tctggccagc cactatgaaa agctcaaagg atctcccgaa
     6001 gataatgagc agaagcagct gttcgtggaa caacacaaac actaccttga tgagatcatc
     6061 gagcaaataa gcgaattctc caaaagagtg atcctcgccg acgctaacct cgataaggtg
     6121 ctttctgctt acaataagca cagggataag cccatcaggg agcaggcaga aaacattatc
     6181 cacttgttta ctctgaccaa cttgggcgcg cctgcagcct tcaagtactt cgacaccacc
     6241 atagacagaa agcggtacac ctctacaaag gaggtcctgg acgccacact gattcatcag
     6301 tcaattacgg ggctctatga aacaagaatc gacctctctc agctcggtgg agacagcagg
     6361 gctgacccca agaagaagag gaaggtgtga
//
