[The description below was written by a language model from this plasmid's Addgene catalogue record and the feature table of its GenBank file.]
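Description:
pEPOR0SP0014 is a Level 0 Golden Gate part plasmid that stores a coding sequence module for SpCas9-KA, a variant of the Streptococcus pyogenes Cas9 endonuclease carrying the K855A substitution. It is built on the pICH41308 backbone, a standard acceptor for CDS parts in modular cloning, and the depositor notes compatibility with the MoClo and Loop assembly systems. The 6,390 bp circular plasmid is maintained in E. coli at high copy through a ColE1/pUC-type origin and is selected with spectinomycin. Resistance comes from the aadA aminoglycoside adenylyltransferase gene (which also confers streptomycin resistance), and an annotated AmpR (bla) promoter lies upstream of it.

The payload is the Cas9 open reading frame of about 4.1 kb, followed closely by an SV40 large T antigen nuclear localization signal that directs the nuclease to the nucleus in eukaryotic cells. The part includes a stop codon, so it is intended as a complete CDS rather than one to be fused to a C-terminal tag. The insert was introduced through BpiI sites that were destroyed during cloning. As a Level 0 part, the plasmid has no annotated promoter or terminator for Cas9 and is not an expression vector in itself. Instead, the CDS is meant to be combined with separate promoter and terminator parts in later Golden Gate reactions to build transcription units and multigene constructs. The associated work compared the efficiency and specificity of different Cas nucleases in plants, and this part belongs to that toolkit for plant genome engineering. The record does not state what effect the K855A mutation is intended to have.
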