Addgene plasmid #117524: pEPOR0SP0014
Purpose: Level0 Golden Gate part: CDS, SpCas9-KA
Depositing lab: Nicola Patron. Depositing organization: Earlham Institute. Publication: Comparison of efficiency and specificity of CRISPR-associated (Cas) nucleases in plants: An expanded toolkit for precision genome engineering. Raitskin O, Schudoma C, West A, Patron NJ. PLoS One. 2019 Feb 27;14(2):e0211598. doi: 10.1371/journal.pone.0211598. eCollection 2019. PubMed 30811422.
Backbone
  Vector backbone: pICH41308
  Vector type: CRISPR
Growth in bacteria
  Bacterial resistance: Spectinomycin, 50 μg/mL
  Growth temperature: 37°C
  Growth strain: DH5alpha
  Copy number: High Copy
Gene/Insert
  Gene/Insert name: SpCas9-KA (with stop codon)
  Species: Streptococcus pyogenes
  Mutation: K855A
  Cloning method: Restriction Enzyme; 5′ cloning site BpiI (destroyed during cloning); 3′ cloning site BpiI (destroyed during cloning)
Terms and licenses: Academic/Nonprofit Terms; Industry Terms: Not Available to Industry
Depositor comments: Compatible with MoClo, Loop Please visit https://www.biorxiv.org/content/early/2018/09/20/422766 for BioRxiv preprint
How to cite: pEPOR0SP0014 was a gift from Nicola Patron (Addgene plasmid # 117524 ; http://n2t.net/addgene:117524 ; RRID:Addgene_117524)
